Addgene plasmid #32434: LHP1048 - pFB-RSP5
Depositing lab: Linda Hicke. Depositing organization: Northwestern University.
Backbone
  Vector backbone: pFastbac
  Backbone manufacturer: Invitrogen
  Vector type: Insect Expression
Growth in bacteria
  Bacterial resistance: Ampicillin, 100 μg/mL
  Growth temperature: 37°C
  Growth strain: DH5alpha
  Copy number: High Copy
Gene/Insert
  Gene/Insert name: RSP5
  Species: S. cerevisiae (budding yeast)
  Entrez Gene: RSP5 (a.k.a. YER125W, HPG1, MDP1, MUT2, NPI1, SMM1, UBY1)
  Promoter: P-P10 and P-Pol
  Cloning method: Restriction Enzyme; 5′ cloning site EcoRI (not destroyed); 3′ cloning site XhoI (not destroyed)
  Sequencing primers: 5′ polyhedrin_fwd; 3′ SV40pA-R
Terms and licenses: Academic/Nonprofit Terms; Industry Terms: Not Available to Industry
How to cite: LHP1048 - pFB-RSP5 was a gift from Linda Hicke (Addgene plasmid # 32434 ; http://n2t.net/addgene:32434 ; RRID:Addgene_32434)
