[The description below was written by a language model from this plasmid's Addgene catalogue record.]
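Description:
LHP1048 - pFB-RSP5 is an insect-cell expression construct built on the Invitrogen pFastBac backbone, a baculovirus donor (transfer) vector. It is maintained in E. coli as a high-copy plasmid under ampicillin selection. In general, pFastBac-type vectors are not used to transfect insect cells directly. The expression cassette is instead moved by transposition into a baculovirus shuttle genome (bacmid) held in a specialised E. coli strain, and the resulting recombinant bacmid is used to generate baculovirus that infects cultured insect cells. No feature table accompanies this entry, so the transposition elements, origin and any additional markers on this particular plasmid cannot be confirmed from the record.

The insert is RSP5 from Saccharomyces cerevisiae (YER125W, also known as NPI1, MDP1 and several other aliases), which encodes a ubiquitin-protein ligase. It was cloned by restriction digestion between EcoRI at the 5′ end and XhoI at the 3′ end, and both sites remain intact. The promoter field lists both the p10 and polyhedrin promoters, the two very late, very strong baculoviral promoters. This suggests a dual-promoter version of the backbone. The record does not say explicitly which promoter drives RSP5, although the listed sequencing primers, a polyhedrin forward primer and an SV40 polyadenylation reverse primer, suggest that the gene sits in the polyhedrin cassette terminated by an SV40 polyA signal. No epitope or purification tags are recorded, and no second insert is described. The stated purpose is not given, but a construct of this design is typically used to produce recombinant Rsp5 protein in insect cells, for example for purification and biochemical study.
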