>Addgene plasmid #32434 | LHP1048 - pFB-RSP5 | addgene partial sequence | sequence record 38014 | polyhedrin-fwd
ATAAAAAAACCTATAAATATTCCGGATTATTCATACCGTCCCACCATCGGGCGCGGATCCCGGTCCGAAG
CGCGCGGAATTCACCATGTACCCATACGATGTTCCAGATTACGCTCCTTCATCCATATCCGTCAAGTTAG
TGGCTGCAGAGTCATTATATAAGAGGGACGTATTCCGTTCCCCGGATCCGTTTGCTGTTCTGACTATTGA
TGGTTACCAAACCAAATCTACATCCGCAGCGAAGAAAACGTTAAATCCCTACTGGAATGAGACTTTCAAA
TTCGACGATATCAATGAAAATTCTATTTTAACCATCCAAGTCTTTGATCAAAAGAAATTTAAAAAGAAGG
ATCAAGGGTTTCTTGGCGTGGTTAACGTCCGCGTGGGTGATGTTTTGGGCCATTTGGATGAAGATACTGC
TACATCGAGTGGTAGACCTCGCGAAGAAACTATTACTCGTGATTTAAAAAAATCTAATGACGGAATGGCC
GTCAGCGGTAGGTTGATTGTTGTTTTATCAAAACTACCTTCGTCAAGTCCGCATTCACAAGCTCCTTCTG
GCCATACTGCATCTTCTAGTACGAATACAAGTTCAACTACTCGAACAAATGGTCATTCTACTTCCTCCAC
CCGTAATCATTCAACGTCTCATCCTTCCAGAGGCACCGCGCAAGCAGTAGAATCAACTCTTCAAAGCGGT
ACAACAGCTGCTACTAATACGGCAACGACCAGTCACCGTTCCACCAATTCCACATCCAGTGCTACCAGAC
AATACTCTTCGTTTGAAGACCAGTATGGTCGTTTACCCCCTGGTT
